Addgene plasmid #210468: INS-3'gRNA
Purpose: gRNA targeting INS 3' terminal for CRISPR-Cas9-mediated knock-in
Depositing lab: Kai Wang. Depositing organization: Peking University Health Science Center. Publication: Protocol for scarless genome editing of human pluripotent stem cell based on orthogonal selective reporters. Zhao Y, Pan Z, Hong Z, Sun M, Hong Y, Peng X, Li X, Wang X, Wang K. STAR Protoc. 2024 May 23;5(2):103084. doi: 10.1016/j.xpro.2024.103084. PubMed 38787727.
Backbone
  Vector backbone: pSpCas9(BB)-2A-Puro (PX459) V2.0 (Addgene #62988)
  Backbone manufacturer: Feng Zhang laboratory
  Vector type: CRISPR
Growth in bacteria
  Bacterial resistance: Ampicillin, 100 μg/mL
  Growth temperature: 37°C
  Growth strain: NEB Stable
  Copy number: High Copy
Gene/Insert
  Gene/Insert name: INS
  gRNA/shRNA sequence: (g)TGCAACTAGACGCAGCCCGC
  Species: H. sapiens (human)
  Insert size (bp): 21
  Entrez Gene: INS (a.k.a. IDDM, IDDM1, IDDM2, ILPR, IRDN, MODY10, PNDM4)
  Cloning method: Restriction Enzyme; 5′ cloning site BbsI (destroyed during cloning); 3′ cloning site BbsI (destroyed during cloning)
  Sequencing primers: 5′ LKO1.5: GACTATCATATGCTTACCGT
Terms and licenses: Academic/Nonprofit Terms; Industry Terms: Not Available to Industry
How to cite: INS-3'gRNA was a gift from Kai Wang (Addgene plasmid # 210468 ; http://n2t.net/addgene:210468 ; RRID:Addgene_210468)
