[The description below was written by a language model from this plasmid's Addgene catalogue record and pLannotate feature annotations shown in this document.]
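Description:
INS-3'gRNA is an all-in-one CRISPR-Cas9 expression plasmid built on the pSpCas9(BB)-2A-Puro (PX459) V2.0 backbone, intended for transient delivery into mammalian cells. It is propagated in E. coli as a high-copy plasmid through a ColE1/pUC-type origin and selected with ampicillin via the β-lactamase gene. An f1 phage origin is also present. The annotation also picks up a single AAV2 inverted terminal repeat and small bom and rop fragments. These appear to be backbone remnants, since one ITR alone would not support AAV packaging.

The construct carries two expression units. A human U6 RNA polymerase III promoter drives a single guide RNA made of a 21-nt spacer fused to the Streptococcus pyogenes gRNA scaffold. The spacer targets the 3' end of the human insulin gene (INS) and was cloned into the BbsI sites, which were destroyed in the process. Downstream, a hybrid promoter (CMV enhancer, chicken β-actin promoter and a hybrid intron) expresses S. pyogenes Cas9. The feature table splits Cas9 into contiguous N- and C-terminal portions that together form one full-length coding region, followed by a nucleoplasmin nuclear localization signal. The puromycin N-acetyltransferase gene lies downstream of Cas9 and, as the backbone name indicates, is linked to it through a 2A peptide. The transcript ends in a bGH polyadenylation signal, and transfected cells can be enriched by brief puromycin selection.

According to the record, the plasmid supplies Cas9 and a guide that cuts near the INS 3' terminus to stimulate knock-in. It was deposited in connection with a scarless genome-editing method for human pluripotent stem cells that uses orthogonal selective reporters. The donor template is not part of this construct.
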