Features (pLannotate 1.2.2; 19 found; start..end, strand, type, name):
      1..241     +  promoter       U6 promoter: RNA polymerase III promoter for human U6 snRNA
    271..346     +  misc_RNA       gRNA scaffold: guide RNA scaffold for the Streptococcus pyogenes CRISPR/Cas9 system
    353..396     +  misc_RNA       gRNA scaffold (fragment): guide RNA scaffold for the Streptococcus pyogenes CRISPR/Cas9 system
    443..728     +  enhancer       CMV enhancer: human cytomegalovirus immediate early enhancer; contains an 18-bp deletion relative to the standard CMV enhancer
    730..1007    +  promoter       chicken β-actin promoter: No description available
   1008..1235    +  intron         hybrid intron: hybrid between chicken β-actin (CBA) and minute virus of mice (MMV) introns (Gray et al., 2011)
   1373..2974    +  CDS            Cas9(N): N-terminal portion of Streptococcus pyogenes Cas9 (Zetsche et al., 2015)
   2975..5473    +  CDS            Cas9(C): C-terminal portion of Streptococcus pyogenes Cas9 (Zetsche et al., 2015)
   5474..5521    +  CDS            nucleoplasmin NLS: bipartite nuclear localization signal from nucleoplasmin
   5591..6190    +  CDS            PuroR (fragment): puromycin N-acetyltransferase; pac from Streptomyces; confers resistance to puromycin
   6224..6335    +  polyA_signal   bGH poly(A) signal: bovine growth hormone polyadenylation signal
   6440..6580    +  repeat_region  AAV2 ITR: inverted terminal repeat of adeno-associated virus serotype 2 inverted
   6585..6636    -  misc_feature   bom (fragment): basis of mobility region from pBR322
   6655..7110    +  rep_origin     f1 ori (sequence partly withheld): f1 bacteriophage origin of replication; arrow indicates direction of (+) strand synthesis
   7111..7160    -  misc_feature   bom (fragment): basis of mobility region from pBR322
   7262..7297    -  CDS            rop (fragment): Rop protein, which maintains plasmids at low copy number; rop
   7392..7496    +  promoter       AmpR promoter: bla
   7497..8357    +  CDS            AmpR: β-lactamase; bla; confers resistance to ampicillin, carbenicillin, and related antibiotics
   8528..9116    +  rep_origin     ori: high-copy-number ColE1/pMB1/pBR322/pUC origin of replication
>Addgene plasmid #210468 | INS-3'gRNA | addgene full sequence | sequence record 419017 | Addgene NGS Result
GAGGGCCTATTTCCCATGATTCCTTCATATTTGCATATACGATACAAGGCTGTTAGAGAGATAATTGGAA
TTAATTTGACTGTAAACACAAAGATATTAGTACAAAATACGTGACGTAGAAAGTAATAATTTCTTGGGTA
GTTTGCAGTTTTAAAATTATGTTTTAAAATGGACTATCATATGCTTACCGTAACTTGAAAGTATTTCGAT
TTCTTGGCTTTATATATCTTGTGGAAAGGACGAAACACCGTGCAACTAGACGCAGCCCGCGTTTTAGAGC
TAGAAATAGCAAGTTAAAATAAGGCTAGTCCGTTATCAACTTGAAAAAGTGGCACCGAGTCGGTGCTTTT
TTGTTTTAGAGCTAGAAATAGCAAGTTAAAATAAGGCTAGTCCGTTTTTAGCGCGTGCGCCAATTCTGCA
GACAAATGGCTCTAGAGGTACCCGTTACATAACTTACGGTAAATGGCCCGCCTGGCTGACCGCCCAACGA
CCCCCGCCCATTGACGTCAATAGTAACGCCAATAGGGACTTTCCATTGACGTCAATGGGTGGAGTATTTA
CGGTAAACTGCCCACTTGGCAGTACATCAAGTGTATCATATGCCAAGTACGCCCCCTATTGACGTCAATG
ACGGTAAATGGCCCGCCTGGCATTGTGCCCAGTACATGACCTTATGGGACTTTCCTACTTGGCAGTACAT
CTACGTATTAGTCATCGCTATTACCATGGTCGAGGTGAGCCCCACGTTCTGCTTCACTCTCCCCATCTCC
CCCCCCTCCCCACCCCCAATTTTGTATTTATTTATTTTTTAATTATTTTGTGCAGCGATGGGGGCGGGGG
GGGGGGGGGGGCGCGCGCCAGGCGGGGCGGGGCGGGGCGAGGGGCGGGGCGGGGCGAGGCGGAGAGGTGC
GGCGGCAGCCAATCAGAGCGGCGCGCTCCGAAAGTTTCCTTTTATGGCGAGGCGGCGGCGGCGGCGGCCC
TATAAAAAGCGAAGCGCGCGGCGGGCGGGAGTCGCTGCGCGCTGCCTTCGCCCCGTGCCCCGCTCCGCCG
CCGCCTCGCGCCGCCCGCCCCGGCTCTGACTGACCGCGTTACTCCCACAGGTGAGCGGGCGGGACGGCCC
TTCTCCTCCGGGCTGTAATTAGCTGAGCAAGAGGTAAGGGTTTAAGGGATGGTTGGTTGGTGGGGTATTA
ATGTTTAATTACCTGGAGCACCTGCCTGAAATCACTTTTTTTCAGGTTGGACCGGTGCCACCATGGACTA
TAAGGACCACGACGGAGACTACAAGGATCATGATATTGATTACAAAGACGATGACGATAAGATGGCCCCA
AAGAAGAAGCGGAAGGTCGGTATCCACGGAGTCCCAGCAGCCGACAAGAAGTACAGCATCGGCCTGGACA
TCGGCACCAACTCTGTGGGCTGGGCCGTGATCACCGACGAGTACAAGGTGCCCAGCAAGAAATTCAAGGT
GCTGGGCAACACCGACCGGCACAGCATCAAGAAGAACCTGATCGGAGCCCTGCTGTTCGACAGCGGCGAA
ACAGCCGAGGCCACCCGGCTGAAGAGAACCGCCAGAAGAAGATACACCAGACGGAAGAACCGGATCTGCT
ATCTGCAAGAGATCTTCAGCAACGAGATGGCCAAGGTGGACGACAGCTTCTTCCACAGACTGGAAGAGTC
CTTCCTGGTGGAAGAGGATAAGAAGCACGAGCGGCACCCCATCTTCGGCAACATCGTGGACGAGGTGGCC
TACCACGAGAAGTACCCCACCATCTACCACCTGAGAAAGAAACTGGTGGACAGCACCGACAAGGCCGACC
TGCGGCTGATCTATCTGGCCCTGGCCCACATGATCAAGTTCCGGGGCCACTTCCTGATCGAGGGCGACCT
GAACCCCGACAACAGCGACGTGGACAAGCTGTTCATCCAGCTGGTGCAGACCTACAACCAGCTGTTCGAG
GAAAACCCCATCAACGCCAGCGGCGTGGACGCCAAGGCCATCCTGTCTGCCAGACTGAGCAAGAGCAGAC
GGCTGGAAAATCTGATCGCCCAGCTGCCCGGCGAGAAGAAGAATGGCCTGTTCGGAAACCTGATTGCCCT
GAGCCTGGGCCTGACCCCCAACTTCAAGAGCAACTTCGACCTGGCCGAGGATGCCAAACTGCAGCTGAGC
AAGGACACCTACGACGACGACCTGGACAACCTGCTGGCCCAGATCGGCGACCAGTACGCCGACCTGTTTC
TGGCCGCCAAGAACCTGTCCGACGCCATCCTGCTGAGCGACATCCTGAGAGTGAACACCGAGATCACCAA
GGCCCCCCTGAGCGCCTCTATGATCAAGAGATACGACGAGCACCACCAGGACCTGACCCTGCTGAAAGCT
CTCGTGCGGCAGCAGCTGCCTGAGAAGTACAAAGAGATTTTCTTCGACCAGAGCAAGAACGGCTACGCCG
GCTACATTGACGGCGGAGCCAGCCAGGAAGAGTTCTACAAGTTCATCAAGCCCATCCTGGAAAAGATGGA
CGGCACCGAGGAACTGCTCGTGAAGCTGAACAGAGAGGACCTGCTGCGGAAGCAGCGGACCTTCGACAAC
GGCAGCATCCCCCACCAGATCCACCTGGGAGAGCTGCACGCCATTCTGCGGCGGCAGGAAGATTTTTACC
CATTCCTGAAGGACAACCGGGAAAAGATCGAGAAGATCCTGACCTTCCGCATCCCCTACTACGTGGGCCC
TCTGGCCAGGGGAAACAGCAGATTCGCCTGGATGACCAGAAAGAGCGAGGAAACCATCACCCCCTGGAAC
TTCGAGGAAGTGGTGGACAAGGGCGCTTCCGCCCAGAGCTTCATCGAGCGGATGACCAACTTCGATAAGA
ACCTGCCCAACGAGAAGGTGCTGCCCAAGCACAGCCTGCTGTACGAGTACTTCACCGTGTATAACGAGCT
GACCAAAGTGAAATACGTGACCGAGGGAATGAGAAAGCCCGCCTTCCTGAGCGGCGAGCAGAAAAAGGCC
ATCGTGGACCTGCTGTTCAAGACCAACCGGAAAGTGACCGTGAAGCAGCTGAAAGAGGACTACTTCAAGA
AAATCGAGTGCTTCGACTCCGTGGAAATCTCCGGCGTGGAAGATCGGTTCAACGCCTCCCTGGGCACATA
CCACGATCTGCTGAAAATTATCAAGGACAAGGACTTCCTGGACAATGAGGAAAACGAGGACATTCTGGAA
GATATCGTGCTGACCCTGACACTGTTTGAGGACAGAGAGATGATCGAGGAACGGCTGAAAACCTATGCCC
ACCTGTTCGACGACAAAGTGATGAAGCAGCTGAAGCGGCGGAGATACACCGGCTGGGGCAGGCTGAGCCG
GAAGCTGATCAACGGCATCCGGGACAAGCAGTCCGGCAAGACAATCCTGGATTTCCTGAAGTCCGACGGC
TTCGCCAACAGAAACTTCATGCAGCTGATCCACGACGACAGCCTGACCTTTAAAGAGGACATCCAGAAAG
CCCAGGTGTCCGGCCAGGGCGATAGCCTGCACGAGCACATTGCCAATCTGGCCGGCAGCCCCGCCATTAA
GAAGGGCATCCTGCAGACAGTGAAGGTGGTGGACGAGCTCGTGAAAGTGATGGGCCGGCACAAGCCCGAG
AACATCGTGATCGAAATGGCCAGAGAGAACCAGACCACCCAGAAGGGACAGAAGAACAGCCGCGAGAGAA
TGAAGCGGATCGAAGAGGGCATCAAAGAGCTGGGCAGCCAGATCCTGAAAGAACACCCCGTGGAAAACAC
CCAGCTGCAGAACGAGAAGCTGTACCTGTACTACCTGCAGAATGGGCGGGATATGTACGTGGACCAGGAA
CTGGACATCAACCGGCTGTCCGACTACGATGTGGACCATATCGTGCCTCAGAGCTTTCTGAAGGACGACT
CCATCGACAACAAGGTGCTGACCAGAAGCGACAAGAACCGGGGCAAGAGCGACAACGTGCCCTCCGAAGA
GGTCGTGAAGAAGATGAAGAACTACTGGCGGCAGCTGCTGAACGCCAAGCTGATTACCCAGAGAAAGTTC
GACAATCTGACCAAGGCCGAGAGAGGCGGCCTGAGCGAACTGGATAAGGCCGGCTTCATCAAGAGACAGC
TGGTGGAAACCCGGCAGATCACAAAGCACGTGGCACAGATCCTGGACTCCCGGATGAACACTAAGTACGA
CGAGAATGACAAGCTGATCCGGGAAGTGAAAGTGATCACCCTGAAGTCCAAGCTGGTGTCCGATTTCCGG
AAGGATTTCCAGTTTTACAAAGTGCGCGAGATCAACAACTACCACCACGCCCACGACGCCTACCTGAACG
CCGTCGTGGGAACCGCCCTGATCAAAAAGTACCCTAAGCTGGAAAGCGAGTTCGTGTACGGCGACTACAA
GGTGTACGACGTGCGGAAGATGATCGCCAAGAGCGAGCAGGAAATCGGCAAGGCTACCGCCAAGTACTTC
TTCTACAGCAACATCATGAACTTTTTCAAGACCGAGATTACCCTGGCCAACGGCGAGATCCGGAAGCGGC
CTCTGATCGAGACAAACGGCGAAACCGGGGAGATCGTGTGGGATAAGGGCCGGGATTTTGCCACCGTGCG
GAAAGTGCTGAGCATGCCCCAAGTGAATATCGTGAAAAAGACCGAGGTGCAGACAGGCGGCTTCAGCAAA
GAGTCTATCCTGCCCAAGAGGAACAGCGATAAGCTGATCGCCAGAAAGAAGGACTGGGACCCTAAGAAGT
ACGGCGGCTTCGACAGCCCCACCGTGGCCTATTCTGTGCTGGTGGTGGCCAAAGTGGAAAAGGGCAAGTC
CAAGAAACTGAAGAGTGTGAAAGAGCTGCTGGGGATCACCATCATGGAAAGAAGCAGCTTCGAGAAGAAT
CCCATCGACTTTCTGGAAGCCAAGGGCTACAAAGAAGTGAAAAAGGACCTGATCATCAAGCTGCCTAAGT
ACTCCCTGTTCGAGCTGGAAAACGGCCGGAAGAGAATGCTGGCCTCTGCCGGCGAACTGCAGAAGGGAAA
CGAACTGGCCCTGCCCTCCAAATATGTGAACTTCCTGTACCTGGCCAGCCACTATGAGAAGCTGAAGGGC
TCCCCCGAGGATAATGAGCAGAAACAGCTGTTTGTGGAACAGCACAAGCACTACCTGGACGAGATCATCG
AGCAGATCAGCGAGTTCTCCAAGAGAGTGATCCTGGCCGACGCTAATCTGGACAAAGTGCTGTCCGCCTA
CAACAAGCACCGGGATAAGCCCATCAGAGAGCAGGCCGAGAATATCATCCACCTGTTTACCCTGACCAAT
CTGGGAGCCCCTGCCGCCTTCAAGTACTTTGACACCACCATCGACCGGAAGAGGTACACCAGCACCAAAG
AGGTGCTGGACGCCACCCTGATCCACCAGAGCATCACCGGCCTGTACGAGACACGGATCGACCTGTCTCA
GCTGGGAGGCGACAAAAGGCCGGCGGCCACGAAAAAGGCCGGCCAGGCAAAAAAGAAAAAGGAATTCGGC
AGTGGAGAGGGCAGAGGAAGTCTGCTAACATGCGGTGACGTCGAGGAGAATCCTGGCCCAATGACCGAGT
ACAAGCCCACGGTGCGCCTCGCCACCCGCGACGACGTCCCCAGGGCCGTACGCACCCTCGCCGCCGCGTT
CGCCGACTACCCCGCCACGCGCCACACCGTCGATCCGGACCGCCACATCGAGCGGGTCACCGAGCTGCAA
GAACTCTTCCTCACGCGCGTCGGGCTCGACATCGGCAAGGTGTGGGTCGCGGACGACGGCGCCGCGGTGG
CGGTCTGGACCACGCCGGAGAGCGTCGAAGCGGGGGCGGTGTTCGCCGAGATCGGCCCGCGCATGGCCGA
GTTGAGCGGTTCCCGGCTGGCCGCGCAGCAACAGATGGAAGGCCTCCTGGCGCCGCACCGGCCCAAGGAG
CCCGCGTGGTTCCTGGCCACCGTCGGCGTCTCGCCCGACCACCAGGGCAAGGGTCTGGGCAGCGCCGTCG
TGCTCCCCGGAGTGGAGGCGGCCGAGCGCGCCGGGGTGCCCGCCTTCCTGGAGACCTCCGCGCCCCACAA
CCTCCCCTTCTACGAGCGGCTCGGCTTCACCGTCACCGCCGACGTCGAGGTGCCCGAAGGACCGCGCACC
TGGTGCATGACCCGCAAGCCCGGTGCCTGAGAATTCTAACTAGAGCTCGCTGATCAGCCTCGACTGTGCC
TTCTAGTTGCCAGCCATCTGTTGTTTGCCCCTCCCCCGTGCCTTCCTTGACCCTGGAAGGTGCCACTCCC
ACTGTCCTTTCCTAATAAAATGAGGAAATTGCATCGCATTGTCTGAGTAGGTGTCATTCTATTCTGGGGG
GTGGGGTGGGGCAGGACAGCAAGGGGGAGGATTGGGAAGAGAATAGCAGGCATGCTGGGGAGCGGCCGCA
GGAACCCCTAGTGATGGAGTTGGCCACTCCCTCTCTGCGCGCTCGCTCGCTCACTGAGGCCGGGCGACCA
AAGGTCGCCCGACGCCCGGGCTTTGCCCGGGCGGCCTCAGTGAGCGAGCGAGCGCGCAGCTGCCTGCAGG
GGCGCCTGATGCGGTATTTTCTCCTTACGCATCTGTGCGGTATTTCACACCGCATA
[95 nt withheld, positions 6637-6731]
T
[46 nt withheld, positions 6733-6778]
C
[141 nt withheld, positions 6780-6920]
CCTTTGACGTTGGAGTCCACGTTCTTT
[37 nt withheld, positions 6948-6984]
ACTCTATCTCGGGCTATTCTTTTGATTTATAAGGGATTTTGCCGATTTCGGTCTATTGGTTAAAAAATGA
GCTGATTTAACAAAAATTTAACGCGAATTTTAACAAAATATTAACGTTTACAATTTTATGGTGCACTCTC
AGTACAATCTGCTCTGATGCCGCATAGTTAAGCCAGCCCCGACACCCGCCAACACCCGCTGACGCGCCCT
GACGGGCTTGTCTGCTCCCGGCATCCGCTTACAGACAAGCTGTGACCGTCTCCGGGAGCTGCATGTGTCA
GAGGTTTTCACCGTCATCACCGAAACGCGCGAGACGAAAGGGCCTCGTGATACGCCTATTTTTATAGGTT
AATGTCATGATAATAATGGTTTCTTAGACGTCAGGTGGCACTTTTCGGGGAAATGTGCGCGGAACCCCTA
TTTGTTTATTTTTCTAAATACATTCAAATATGTATCCGCTCATGAGACAATAACCCTGATAAATGCTTCA
ATAATATTGAAAAAGGAAGAGTATGAGTATTCAACATTTCCGTGTCGCCCTTATTCCCTTTTTTGCGGCA
TTTTGCCTTCCTGTTTTTGCTCACCCAGAAACGCTGGTGAAAGTAAAAGATGCTGAAGATCAGTTGGGTG
CACGAGTGGGTTACATCGAACTGGATCTCAACAGCGGTAAGATCCTTGAGAGTTTTCGCCCCGAAGAACG
TTTTCCAATGATGAGCACTTTTAAAGTTCTGCTATGTGGCGCGGTATTATCCCGTATTGACGCCGGGCAA
GAGCAACTCGGTCGCCGCATACACTATTCTCAGAATGACTTGGTTGAGTACTCACCAGTCACAGAAAAGC
ATCTTACGGATGGCATGACAGTAAGAGAATTATGCAGTGCTGCCATAACCATGAGTGATAACACTGCGGC
CAACTTACTTCTGACAACGATCGGAGGACCGAAGGAGCTAACCGCTTTTTTGCACAACATGGGGGATCAT
GTAACTCGCCTTGATCGTTGGGAACCGGAGCTGAATGAAGCCATACCAAACGACGAGCGTGACACCACGA
TGCCTGTAGCAATGGCAACAACGTTGCGCAAACTATTAACTGGCGAACTACTTACTCTAGCTTCCCGGCA
ACAATTAATAGACTGGATGGAGGCGGATAAAGTTGCAGGACCACTTCTGCGCTCGGCCCTTCCGGCTGGC
TGGTTTATTGCTGATAAATCTGGAGCCGGTGAGCGTGGAAGCCGCGGTATCATTGCAGCACTGGGGCCAG
ATGGTAAGCCCTCCCGTATCGTAGTTATCTACACGACGGGGAGTCAGGCAACTATGGATGAACGAAATAG
ACAGATCGCTGAGATAGGTGCCTCACTGATTAAGCATTGGTAACTGTCAGACCAAGTTTACTCATATATA
CTTTAGATTGATTTAAAACTTCATTTTTAATTTAAAAGGATCTAGGTGAAGATCCTTTTTGATAATCTCA
TGACCAAAATCCCTTAACGTGAGTTTTCGTTCCACTGAGCGTCAGACCCCGTAGAAAAGATCAAAGGATC
TTCTTGAGATCCTTTTTTTCTGCGCGTAATCTGCTGCTTGCAAACAAAAAAACCACCGCTACCAGCGGTG
GTTTGTTTGCCGGATCAAGAGCTACCAACTCTTTTTCCGAAGGTAACTGGCTTCAGCAGAGCGCAGATAC
CAAATACTGTTCTTCTAGTGTAGCCGTAGTTAGGCCACCACTTCAAGAACTCTGTAGCACCGCCTACATA
CCTCGCTCTGCTAATCCTGTTACCAGTGGCTGCTGCCAGTGGCGATAAGTCGTGTCTTACCGGGTTGGAC
TCAAGACGATAGTTACCGGATAAGGCGCAGCGGTCGGGCTGAACGGGGGGTTCGTGCACACAGCCCAGCT
TGGAGCGAACGACCTACACCGAACTGAGATACCTACAGCGTGAGCTATGAGAAAGCGCCACGCTTCCCGA
AGGGAGAAAGGCGGACAGGTATCCGGTAAGCGGCAGGGTCGGAACAGGAGAGCGCACGAGGGAGCTTCCA
GGGGGAAACGCCTGGTATCTTTATAGTCCTGTCGGGTTTCGCCACCTCTGACTTGAGCGTCGATTTTTGT
GATGCTCGTCAGGGGGGCGGAGCCTATGGAAAAACGCCAGCAACGCGGCCTTTTTACGGTTCCTGGCCTT
TTGCTGGCCTTTTGCTCACATGT
